>Addgene plasmid #23232 | GFP-TC10 | addgene partial sequence | sequence record 29092 | 23232 with EGFP-C
CTCGGCTGGACGAGCTGTACAAGTACTCAGATCTCGAGCTCAAGCTTCGAATTCTGATGCCCGGAGCCGG
CCGCAGCAGCATGGCTCACGGGCCCGGCGCGCTGATGCTCAAGTGCGTGGTGGTCGGCGACGGGGCGGTG
GGCAAGACGTGCCTACTCATGAGCTATGCCAACGACGCCTTCCCGGAGGAGTACGTGCCCACCGTCTTCG
ACCACTACGCAGTCAGCGTCACCGTGGGGGGCAAGCAGTACCTCCTAGGACTCTATGACACGGCCGGACA
GGAAGACTATGACCGTCTGAGGCCTTTATCTTACCCAATGACCGATGTCTTCCTTATATGCTTCTCGGTG
GTAAATCCAGCCTCATTTCAAAATGTGAAAGAGGAGTGGGTACCGGAACTTAAGGAATACGCACCAAATG
TACCCTTTTTATTAATAGGAACTCAGATTGATCTCCGAGATGACCCCAAAACTTTAGCAAGACTGAATGA
TATGAAAGAAAAACCTATATGTGTGGAACAAGGACAGAAACTAGCAAAAGAGATAGGAGCATGCTGCTAT
GTGGAATGTTCAGCTTTAACCCAGAAGGGATTGAAGACTGTTTTTGATGAGGCTATCATAGCCATTTTAA
CTCC
