[The description below was written by a language model from this plasmid's Addgene catalogue record.]
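Description:
GFP-TC10 is a mammalian expression plasmid built on a pEGFP-C backbone of about 4.7 kb, carrying an approximately 600 bp insert encoding human TC10, the Rho family small GTPase product of the RHOQ gene. The insert was placed by restriction enzyme cloning downstream of the backbone's EGFP coding sequence, so the expressed protein is an N-terminal EGFP fusion. This orientation leaves the C-terminus of TC10 free. That matters for a Rho family GTPase because the C-terminal CAAX motif directs the lipid modification and processing steps that govern membrane association. The plasmid is propagated in standard E. coli cloning strains under kanamycin selection, and it provides neomycin resistance so that transfected mammalian cells can be selected with G418. The copy number is listed as unknown.

The record does not state the promoter, polyadenylation signals or origins of replication, and no feature table is provided. Vectors of the pEGFP-C family generally drive the fusion from a CMV immediate-early promoter and use a single kanamycin/neomycin resistance cassette for both hosts, but this is not confirmed here. The record also does not say whether the TC10 sequence is wild type or carries any mutations.

The associated publication concerns Rho family GTPase modification and its dependence on CAAX motif-signalled posttranslational processing. The construct is therefore suited to visualising the subcellular localisation of fluorescently tagged TC10 in live or fixed mammalian cells. It could also be used to examine how that localisation changes when CAAX-directed modification is perturbed.
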