Addgene plasmid #23232: GFP-TC10
Depositing lab: Channing Der. Depositing organization: University of North Carolina at Chapel Hill. Publication: Rho Family GTPase modification and dependence on CAAX motif-signaled posttranslational modification. Roberts PJ, Mitin N, Keller PJ, Chenette EJ, Madigan JP, Currin RO, Cox AD, Wilson O, Kirschmeier P, Der CJ. J Biol Chem. 2008 Sep 12. 283(37):25150-63. 10.1074/jbc.M800882200 PubMed 18614539.
Backbone
  Vector backbone: pEGFP-C
  Backbone size w/o insert (bp): 4700
  Vector type: Mammalian Expression
  Selectable markers: Neomycin (select with G418)
Growth in bacteria
  Bacterial resistance: Kanamycin, 50 μg/mL
  Growth temperature: 37°C
  Growth strain: DH5alpha
  Copy number: Unknown
Gene/Insert
  Gene/Insert name: TC10
  Species: H. sapiens (human)
  Insert size (bp): 600
  Entrez Gene: RHOQ (a.k.a. ARHQ, HEL-S-42, RASL7A, TC10, TC10A)
  Tag / fusion protein: EGFP (N terminal on backbone)
  Cloning method: Restriction Enzyme
  Sequencing primers: 5′ EGFP-C
Terms and licenses: Academic/Nonprofit Terms; Industry Terms: Not Available to Industry
How to cite: GFP-TC10 was a gift from Channing Der (Addgene plasmid # 23232 ; http://n2t.net/addgene:23232 ; RRID:Addgene_23232)
